Addgene plasmid #218887: pGP-RSET-iGABASnFR2(no bind)-6xHis
Purpose: Bacterial expression of improved GABA sensor control (no change in fluorescence)
Depositing lab: GENIE Project. Depositing organization: HHMI, Janelia Research Campus. Publication: iGABASnFR2 is an improved genetically encoded protein sensor of GABA. Kolb I, Hasseman JP, Matsumoto A, Jensen TP, Kopach O, Arthur BJ, Zhang Y, Tsang A, Reep D, Tsegaye G, Zheng J, Patel RH, Looger LL, Marvin JS, Korff WL, Rusakov DA, Yonehara K, Turner GC. eLife. 2026 Mar 18;14:RP108319. doi: 10.7554/eLife.108319. PubMed 41848771.
Backbone
  Vector backbone: pRSET
  Backbone manufacturer: ThermoFisher Invitrogen
  Vector type: Bacterial Expression
Growth in bacteria
  Bacterial resistance: Ampicillin, 100 μg/mL
  Growth temperature: 37°C
  Growth strain: DH5alpha
  Copy number: High Copy
Gene/Insert
  Gene/Insert name: iGABASnFR2(no bind) (alt name: variant 4444)
  Species: Pseudomonas fluorescens, A. victoria (jellyfish)
  Insert size (bp): 1710
  Mutation: S99A F102G R168P
  Promoter: T7
  Tag / fusion protein: 6xHis (C terminal on insert)
  Cloning method: Gibson Cloning
Terms and licenses: Academic/Nonprofit Terms; Industry Terms: Not Available to Industry
Depositor comments: Please visit https://doi.org/10.1101/2025.03.25.644953 for bioRxiv preprint.
How to cite: pGP-RSET-iGABASnFR2(no bind)-6xHis was a gift from GENIE Project (Addgene plasmid # 218887 ; http://n2t.net/addgene:218887 ; RRID:Addgene_218887)
