[The description below was written by a language model from this plasmid's Addgene catalogue record and pLannotate feature annotations shown in this document.]
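Description:
pGP-RSET-iGABASnFR2(no bind)-6xHis is a bacterial expression plasmid built on the commercial pRSET backbone, about 4.5 kb in total. It carries a non-responsive control version of the genetically encoded GABA sensor iGABASnFR2. It replicates in E. coli from a high-copy ColE1/pUC-type origin and is selected with ampicillin through the β-lactamase gene and its own promoter. An f1 phage origin is also present, a backbone element that permits single-stranded DNA production. The short lacZα, lacI and T7 gene 10-derived fragments picked up by the automated annotation appear to be vector remnants rather than functional units.

The 1,710 bp insert sits between a T7 promoter with the efficient phage T7 gene 10 ribosome binding site and a T7 terminator, so expression depends on a host supplying T7 RNA polymerase. The sensor combines sequence from Pseudomonas fluorescens and Aequorea victoria. The feature table identifies only the GFP-derived portion, located in the interior of the open reading frame, which fits a fluorescent protein inserted within the bacterial protein scaffold. The flanking sensor sequence is not annotated. This variant (also called variant 4444) carries the substitutions S99A, F102G and R168P and is described as showing no change in fluorescence. A C-terminal 6xHis tag allows metal-affinity purification of the recombinant protein.

The construct is intended for producing the control protein in bacteria. Such a protein would typically be run as a negative control alongside functional iGABASnFR2 to distinguish genuine GABA-dependent signals from nonspecific fluorescence changes.
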