Features (pLannotate 1.2.2; 11 found; start..end, strand, type, name):
     20..38      +  promoter       T7 promoter: promoter for bacteriophage T7 RNA polymerase
     70..92      +  RBS            RBS: efficient ribosome binding site from bacteriophage T7 gene 10 (Olins and Rangwala, 1989)
    931..1656    +  CDS            cEGFP: cEGFP is a basic (constitutively fluorescent) green fluorescent protein published in 2008, derived from Aequorea victoria.
   1838..1887    +  CDS            SET1 (fragment): solubility-enhancement tag derived from T7 phage gene 10B
   1895..1942    +  terminator     T7 terminator: transcription terminator for bacteriophage T7 RNA polymerase
   1968..2034    +  CDS            lacZα (fragment): LacZα fragment of β-galactosidase; lacZ fragment
   2039..2467    +  rep_origin     f1 ori (sequence partly withheld): f1 bacteriophage origin of replication; arrow indicates direction of (+) strand synthesis
   2520..2624    +  promoter       AmpR promoter: bla
   2625..3485    +  CDS            AmpR: β-lactamase; bla; confers resistance to ampicillin, carbenicillin, and related antibiotics
   3656..4244    +  rep_origin     ori: high-copy-number ColE1/pMB1/pBR322/pUC origin of replication
   4427..4480    +  CDS            lacI (fragment): lac repressor; lacI; The lac repressor binds to the lac operator to inhibit transcription in E. coli. This inhibition can be relieved by adding lactose or isopropyl-β-D-thiogalactopyranoside (IPTG).
>Addgene plasmid #218887 | pGP-RSET-iGABASnFR2(no bind)-6xHis | addgene full sequence | sequence record 433401 | Addgene NGS Result
GATCTCGATCCCGCGAAATTAATACGACTCACTATAGGGAGACCACAACGGTTTCCCTMTAGAAATAATT
TTGTTTAACTTTAAGAAGGAGATATACATATGGGAGAATCGATTAATTTCGTGAGCTGGGGCGGTAGCAC
CCAGGATGCGCAGAAGCAGGCCTGGGCCGACCCGTTCAGCAAGGCCAGCGGCATTACCGTGGTCCAGGAT
GGGCCCACCGACTACGGCAAACTCAAGGCCATGGTCGAAAGCGGCAACGTGCAGTGGGACGTGGTGGATG
TAGAGGCCGACTTCGCCTTGCGCGCCGCCGCCGAAGGCCTGCTCGAACCCCTGGATTTCTCGGTGATCCA
GCGCGACAAGATCGATCCGCGGTTCGTGAGTGACCATGGAGTGGGGGCCTTCCTGGGGTCTTTCGTGCTC
GGCTACAACGAAGGCAAGCTCGGAGCCAGCAAGCCCCAGGACTGGACCGCGCTGTTCGACACCAAGACCT
ACCCCGGCAAACGCGCCCTCTACAAATGGCCGAGCCCTGGCGTGCTCGAACTGGCCCTGCTCGCCGACGG
CGTACCGGCCGACAAGCTCTACCCGCTGGACCTGGACCGCGCCTTCAAGAAACTCGACACCATCAAGAAA
GACATCGTCTGGTGGGGCGGCGGTGCACAGTCGCAGCAGCTGCTGGCCTCCGGCGAAGTCAGCATGGGCC
AGTTCTGGAACGGTCGCATCCACGCCCTGCAAGAAGACGGCGCGCCAGTGGGCGTGAGCTGGAAGCAGAA
CCTGGTGATGGCCGACATCCTCGTCGTGCCTAAAGGCACGAAGAACAAAGCCGCCGCGATGAAGTTCCTG
GCCAGTGCCAGCAGCGCCAAAGGCCAGGACGACTTTTCCGCCCTGACCGCCTATGCTCCAGTGAACATCG
ACAGTGTGCAGCGCCTCGACCTTGCGCAGGTCCGGATCACCGCCGACAAGCAGAAGAACGGCATCATGGC
GAACTTCAAGATCCCGCACAACGTGGAGGACGGCAGCGTGCAGCTCGCCGACCACTACCAGCAGAACACC
CCCATCGGCGACGGCCCCGTGCTGCTGCCCGACAACCACTACCTGAGCACCCAGTCCGTGCTGAGCAAAG
ACCCCAACGAGAAGCGCGATCACATGGTCCTGCTGGAGTTCGTGACCGCCGCCGGGATCACTCTCGGCAT
GGACGAGCTGTACAAGGGCGGTACCGGAGGGAGCATGAGCAAGGGCGAGGAGCTGTTCACCGGGGTGGTG
CCCATCCTGGTCGAGCTGGACGGCGACGTAAACGGCCACAAGTTCAGCGTGCGCGGCGAGGGCGAGGGCG
ATGCCACCAACGGCAAGCTGACCCTGAAGTTCATCTGCACCACCGGCAAGCTGCCCGTGCCCTGGCCCAC
CCTCGTGACCACCCTGACCTACGGCGTGCAGTGCTTCAGCCGCTACCCCGACCACATGAAGCAGCACGAC
TTCTTCAAGTCCGCCATGCCCGAAGGCTACGTCCAGGAGCGCACCATCAGCTTCAAGGACGACGGCACCT
ACAAGACCCGCGCCGAGGTGAAGTTCGAGGGCGACACCCTGGTGAACCGCATCGAGCTGAAGGGCATCGA
CTTCAAGGAGGACGGCAACATCCTGGGGCACAAGCTGGAGTACAACTGGAACGCCAACCTGGCACCGAAC
CTGCCGACCGCCTACGTCAAGGATCAGATCACCCTCGATTTCGCCTACTGGGCCAAGAACGGTCCGGCCA
TCGCGACACGGTGGAATGAATGGCTAGTCAAAGGTAGCCATCATCACCATCACCACTAGGGACGCGTAAG
ATATCAAGCTTGATCCGGCTGCTAACAAAGCCCGAAAGGAAGCTGAGTTGGCTGCTGCCACCGCTGAGCA
ATAACTAGCATAACCCCTTGGGGCCTCTAAACGGGTCTTGAGGGGTTTTTTGCTGAAAGGAGGAACTATA
TCCGGATCTGGCGTAATAGCGAAGAGGCCCGCACCGATCGCCCTTCCCAACAGTTGCGCAGCCTGAATGG
CGAATGGG
[124 nt withheld, positions 2039-2162]
C
[91 nt withheld, positions 2164-2254]
A
[49 nt withheld, positions 2256-2304]
CCTTTGACGTTGGAGTCCACGTTCTTT
[37 nt withheld, positions 2332-2368]
ACCCTATCTCGGTCTATTCTTTTGATTTATAAGGGATTTTGCCGATTTCGGCCTATTGGTTAAAAAATGA
GCTGATTTAACAAAAATTTAACGCGAATTTTAACAAAATATTAACGCTTACAATTTAGGTGGCACTTTTC
GGGGAAATGTGCGCGGAACCCCTATTTGTTTATTTTTCTAAATACATTCAAATATGTATCCGCTCATGAG
ACAATAACCCTGATAAATGCTTCAATAATATTGAAAAAGGAAGAGTATGAGTATTCAACATTTCCGTGTC
GCCCTTATTCCCTTTTTTGCGGCATTTTGCCTTCCTGTTTTTGCTCACCCAGAAACGCTGGTGAAAGTAA
AAGATGCTGAAGATCAGTTGGGTGCACGAGTGGGTTACATCGAACTGGATCTCAACAGCGGTAAGATCCT
TGAGAGTTTTCGCCCCGAAGAACGTTTTCCAATGATGAGCACTTTTAAAGTTCTGCTATGTGGCGCGGTA
TTATCCCGTATTGACGCCGGGCAAGAGCAACTCGGTCGCCGCATACACTATTCTCAGAATGACTTGGTTG
AGTACTCACCAGTCACAGAAAAGCATCTTACGGATGGCATGACAGTAAGAGAATTATGCAGTGCTGCCAT
AACCATGAGTGATAACACTGCGGCCAACTTACTTCTGACAACGATCGGAGGACCGAAGGAGCTAACCGCT
TTTTTGCACAACATGGGGGATCATGTAACTCGCCTTGATCGTTGGGAACCGGAGCTGAATGAAGCCATAC
CAAACGACGAGCGTGACACCACGATGCCTGTAGCAATGGCAACAACGTTGCGCAAACTATTAACTGGCGA
ACTACTTACTCTAGCTTCCCGGCAACAATTAATAGACTGGATGGAGGCGGATAAAGTTGCAGGACCACTT
CTGCGCTCGGCCCTTCCGGCTGGCTGGTTTATTGCTGATAAATCTGGAGCCGGTGAGCGTGGGTCTCGCG
GTATCATTGCAGCACTGGGGCCAGATGGTAAGCCCTCCCGTATCGTAGTTATCTACACGACGGGGAGTCA
GGCAACTATGGATGAACGAAATAGACAGATCGCTGAGATAGGTGCCTCACTGATTAAGCATTGGTAACTG
TCAGACCAAGTTTACTCATATATACTTTAGATTGATTTAAAACTTCATTTTTAATTTAAAAGGATCTAGG
TGAAGATCCTTTTTGATAATCTCATGACCAAAATCCCTTAACGTGAGTTTTCGTTCCACTGAGCGTCAGA
CCCCGTAGAAAAGATCAAAGGATCTTCTTGAGATCCTTTTTTTCTGCGCGTAATCTGCTGCTTGCAAACA
AAAAAACCACCGCTACCAGCGGTGGTTTGTTTGCCGGATCAAGAGCTACCAACTCTTTTTCCGAAGGTAA
CTGGCTTCAGCAGAGCGCAGATACCAAATACTGTTCTTCTAGTGTAGCCGTAGTTAGGCCACCACTTCAA
GAACTCTGTAGCACCGCCTACATACCTCGCTCTGCTAATCCTGTTACCAGTGGCTGCTGCCAGTGGCGAT
AAGTCGTGTCTTACCGGGTTGGACTCAAGACGATAGTTACCGGATAAGGCGCAGCGGTCGGGCTGAACGG
GGGGTTCGTGCACACAGCCCAGCTTGGAGCGAACGACCTACACCGAACTGAGATACCTACAGCGTGAGCT
ATGAGAAAGCGCCACGCTTCCCGAAGGGAGAAAGGCGGACAGGTATCCGGTAAGCGGCAGGGTCGGAACA
GGAGAGCGCACGAGGGAGCTTCCAGGGGGAAACGCCTGGTATCTTTATAGTCCTGTCGGGTTTCGCCACC
TCTGACTTGAGCGTCGATTTTTGTGATGCTCGTCAGGGGGGCGGAGCCTATGGAAAAACGCCAGCAACGC
GGCCTTTTTACGGTTCCTGGCCTTTTGCTGGCCTTTTGCTCACATGTTCTTTCCTGCGTTATCCCCTGAT
TCTGTGGATAACCGTATTACCGCCTTTGAGTGAGCTGATACCGCTCGCCGCAGCCGAACGACCGAGCGCA
GCGAGTCAGTGAGCGAGGAAGCGGAAGAGCGCCCAATACGCAAACCGCCTCTCCCCGCGCGTTGGCCGAT
TCATTAATGCAG
