>Addgene plasmid #218887 | pGP-RSET-iGABASnFR2(no bind)-6xHis | depositor partial sequence | sequence record 427215 | iGABASnFR2(no bind)
ATGGGAGAATCGATTAATTTCGTGAGCTGGGGCGGTAGCACCCAGGATGCGCAGAAGCAGGCCTGGGCCG
ACCCGTTCAGCAAGGCCAGCGGCATTACCGTGGTCCAGGATGGGCCCACCGACTACGGCAAACTCAAGGC
CATGGTCGAAAGCGGCAACGTGCAGTGGGACGTGGTGGATGTAGAGGCCGACTTCGCCTTGCGCGCCGCC
GCCGAAGGCCTGCTCGAACCCCTGGATTTCTCGGTGATCCAGCGCGACAAGATCGATCCGCGGTTCGTGA
GTGACCATGGAGTGGGGGCCTTCCTGGGGTCTTTCGTGCTCGGCTACAACGAAGGCAAGCTCGGAGCCAG
CAAGCCCCAGGACTGGACCGCGCTGTTCGACACCAAGACCTACCCCGGCAAACGCGCCCTCTACAAATGG
CCGAGCCCTGGCGTGCTCGAACTGGCCCTGCTCGCCGACGGCGTACCGGCCGACAAGCTCTACCCGCTGG
ACCTGGACCGCGCCTTCAAGAAACTCGACACCATCAAGAAAGACATCGTCTGGTGGGGCGGCGGTGCACA
GTCGCAGCAGCTGCTGGCCTCCGGCGAAGTCAGCATGGGCCAGTTCTGGAACGGTCGCATCCACGCCCTG
CAAGAAGACGGCGCGCCAGTGGGCGTGAGCTGGAAGCAGAACCTGGTGATGGCCGACATCCTCGTCGTGC
CTAAAGGCACGAAGAACAAAGCCGCCGCGATGAAGTTCCTGGCCAGTGCCAGCAGCGCCAAAGGCCAGGA
CGACTTTTCCGCCCTGACCGCCTATGCTCCAGTGAACATCGACAGTGTGCAGCGCCTCGACCTTGCGCAG
GTCCGGATCACCGCCGACAAGCAGAAGAACGGCATCATGGCGAACTTCAAGATCCCGCACAACGTGGAGG
ACGGCAGCGTGCAGCTCGCCGACCACTACCAGCAGAACACCCCCATCGGCGACGGCCCCGTGCTGCTGCC
CGACAACCACTACCTGAGCACCCAGTCCGTGCTGAGCAAAGACCCCAACGAGAAGCGCGATCACATGGTC
CTGCTGGAGTTCGTGACCGCCGCCGGGATCACTCTCGGCATGGACGAGCTGTACAAGGGCGGTACCGGAG
GGAGCATGAGCAAGGGCGAGGAGCTGTTCACCGGGGTGGTGCCCATCCTGGTCGAGCTGGACGGCGACGT
AAACGGCCACAAGTTCAGCGTGCGCGGCGAGGGCGAGGGCGATGCCACCAACGGCAAGCTGACCCTGAAG
TTCATCTGCACCACCGGCAAGCTGCCCGTGCCCTGGCCCACCCTCGTGACCACCCTGACCTACGGCGTGC
AGTGCTTCAGCCGCTACCCCGACCACATGAAGCAGCACGACTTCTTCAAGTCCGCCATGCCCGAAGGCTA
CGTCCAGGAGCGCACCATCAGCTTCAAGGACGACGGCACCTACAAGACCCGCGCCGAGGTGAAGTTCGAG
GGCGACACCCTGGTGAACCGCATCGAGCTGAAGGGCATCGACTTCAAGGAGGACGGCAACATCCTGGGGC
ACAAGCTGGAGTACAACTGGAACGCCAACCTGGCACCGAACCTGCCGACCGCCTACGTCAAGGATCAGAT
CACCCTCGATTTCGCCTACTGGGCCAAGAACGGTCCGGCCATCGCGACACGGTGGAATGAATGGCTAGTC
AAAGGTAGCCATCATCACCATCACCACTAG
